>Addgene plasmid #216453 | pPOM028_P4_tSynth3 | addgene full sequence | sequence record 428683 | Addgene NGS Result
AGACGGTCACAGCTTGTCTGTAAGCGGATGCCGGGAGCAGACAAGCCCGTCAGGGCGCGTCAGCGGGTGT
TGGCGGGTGTCGGGGCTGGCTTAACTATGCGGCATCAGAGCAGATTGTACTGAGAGTGCACCATATGCGG
TGTGAAATACCGCACAGATGCGTAAGGAGAAAATACCGCATCAGGCGCCATTCGCCATTCAGGCTGCGCA
ACTGTTGGGAAGGGCGATCGGTGCGGGCCTCTTCGCTATTACGCCAGCTGGCGAAAGGGGGATGTGCTGC
AAGGCGATTAAGTTGGGTAACGCCAGGGTTTTCCCAGTCACGACGTTGTAAAACGACGGCCAGTGAATTG
GAGATCGGTACTTCGCGAATGCGTCGAGATCTAGACATCCGTCTCATCGGTCTCAATCCTAACTCGAGTA
TATATATATATATATATATATATATATATATATAACTGTCTAGAAATAAAGAGTATCATCTTTCAAAGCT
GTGAGACCTGAGACGCATATGCACATCGGATGCCGGGACCGACGAGTGCAGAGGCGTGCAAGCGAGCTTG
GCGTAATCATGGTCATAGCTGTTTCCTGTGTGAAATTGTTATCCGCTCACAATTCCACACAACATACGAG
CCGGAAGCATAAAGTGTAAAGCCTGGGGTGCCTAATGAGTGAGCTAACTCACATTAATTGCGTTGCGCTC
ACTGCCCGCTTTCCAGTCGGGAAACCTGTCGTGCCAGCTGCATTAATGAATCGGCCAACGCGCGGGGAGA
GGCGGTTTGCGTATTGGGCGCTCTTCCGCTTCCTCGCTCACTGACTCGCTGCGCTCGGTCGTTCGGCTGC
GGCGAGCGGTATCAGCTCACTCAAAGGCGGTAATACGGTTATCCACAGAATCAGGGGATAACGCAGGAAA
GAACATGTGAGCAAAAGGCCAGCAAAAGGCCAGGAACCGTAAAAAGGCCGCGTTGCTGGCGTTTTTCCAT
AGGCTCCGCCCCCCTGACGAGCATCACAAAAATCGACGCTCAAGTCAGAGGTGGCGAAACCCGACAGGAC
TATAAAGATACCAGGCGTTTCCCCCTGGAAGCTCCCTCGTGCGCTCTCCTGTTCCGACCCTGCCGCTTAC
CGGATACCTGTCCGCCTTTCTCCCTTCGGGAAGCGTGGCGCTTTCTCATAGCTCACGCTGTAGGTATCTC
AGTTCGGTGTAGGTCGTTCGCTCCAAGCTGGGCTGTGTGCACGAACCCCCCGTTCAGCCCGACCGCTGCG
CCTTATCCGGTAACTATCGTCTTGAGTCCAACCCGGTAAGACACGACTTATCGCCACTGGCAGCAGCCAC
TGGTAACAGGATTAGCAGAGCGAGGTATGTAGGCGGTGCTACAGAGTTCTTGAAGTGGTGGCCTAACTAC
GGCTACACTAGAAGAACAGTATTTGGTATCTGCGCTCTGCTGAAGCCAGTTACCTTCGGAAAAAGAGTTG
GTAGCTCTTGATCCGGCAAACAAACCACCGCTGGTAGCGGTGGTTTTTTTGTTTGCAAGCAGCAGATTAC
GCGCAGAAAAAAAGGATCTCAAGAAGATCCTTTGATCTTTTCTACGGGGTCTGACGCTCAGTGGAACGAA
AACTCACGTTAAGGGATTTTGGTCATGAGATTATCAAAAAGGATCTTCACCTAGATCCTTTTAAATTAAA
AATGAAGTTTTAAATCAATCTAAAGTATATATGAGTAAACTTGGTCTGACAGTTACCAATGCTTAATCAG
TGAGGCACCTATCTCAGCGATCTGTCTATTTCGTTCATCCATAGTTGCCTGACTCCCCGTCGTGTAGATA
ACTACGATACGGGAGGGCTTACCATCTGGCCCCAGTGCTGCAATGATACCGCGAGATCCACGCTCACCGG
CTCCAGATTTATCAGCAATAAACCAGCCAGCCGGAAGGGCCGAGCGCAGAAGTGGTCCTGCAACTTTATC
CGCCTCCATCCAGTCTATTAATTGTTGCCGGGAAGCTAGAGTAAGTAGTTCGCCAGTTAATAGTTTGCGC
AACGTTGTTGCCATTGCTACAGGCATCGTGGTGTCACGCTCGTCGTTTGGTATGGCTTCATTCAGCTCCG
GTTCCCAACGATCAAGGCGAGTTACATGATCCCCCATGTTGTGCAAAAAAGCGGTTAGCTCCTTCGGTCC
TCCGATCGTTGTCAGAAGTAAGTTGGCCGCAGTGTTATCACTCATGGTTATGGCAGCACTGCATAATTCT
CTTACTGTCATGCCATCCGTAAGATGCTTTTCTGTGACTGGTGAGTACTCAACCAAGTCATTCTGAGAAT
AGTGTATGCGGCGACCGAGTTGCTCTTGCCCGGCGTCAATACGGGATAATACCGCGCCACATAGCAGAAC
TTTAAAAGTGCTCATCATTGGAAAACGTTCTTCGGGGCGAAAACTCTCAAGGATCTTACCGCTGTTGAGA
TCCAGTTCGATGTAACCCACTCGTGCACCCAACTGATCTTCAGCATCTTTTACTTTCACCAGCGTTTCTG
GGTGAGCAAAAACAGGAAGGCAAAATGCCGCAAAAAAGGGAATAAGGGCGACACGGAAATGTTGAATACT
CATACTCTTCCTTTTTCAATATTATTGAAGCATTTATCAGGGTTATTGTCTCATGAGCGGATACATATTT
GAATGTATTTAGAAAAATAAACAAATAGGGGTTCCGCGCACATTTCCCCGAAAAGTGCCACCTGACGTCT
AAGAAACCATTATTATCATGACATTAACCTATAAAAATAGGCGTATCACGAGGCCCTTTCGTC
Features (pLannotate 1.2.2; 9 found; start..end, strand, type, name):
     86..185     +  misc_feature   bom (fragment): basis of mobility region from pBR322
    191..348     -  CDS            lacZα (fragment): LacZα fragment of β-galactosidase; lacZ fragment
    596..612     -  protein_bind   lac operator: The lac repressor binds to the lac operator to inhibit transcription in E. coli. This inhibition can be relieved by adding lactose or isopropyl-β-D-thiogalactopyranoside (IPTG). lac repressor encoded by lacI
    620..650     -  promoter       lac promoter: promoter for the E. coli lac operon
    665..686     -  protein_bind   CAP binding site: CAP binding activates transcription in the presence of cAMP. E. coli catabolite activator protein
    699..791     -  CDS            lacI (fragment): lac repressor; lacI; The lac repressor binds to the lac operator to inhibit transcription in E. coli. This inhibition can be relieved by adding lactose or isopropyl-β-D-thiogalactopyranoside (IPTG).
    974..1562    -  rep_origin     ori: high-copy-number ColE1/pMB1/pBR322/pUC origin of replication
   1733..2593    -  CDS            AmpR: β-lactamase; bla; confers resistance to ampicillin, carbenicillin, and related antibiotics
   2594..2698    -  promoter       AmpR promoter: bla
