[The description below was written by a language model from this plasmid's Addgene catalogue record and pLannotate feature annotations shown in this document.]
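Description:
pPOM028_P4_tSynth3 is a small part-storage plasmid (about 2.8 kb) from the POMBOX fission yeast cloning toolkit. It carries a short synthetic transcription terminator for use in yeasts and fungi. The backbone is pUC57, a high-copy E. coli cloning vector, and the feature table shows its standard elements: a ColE1/pUC-type origin of replication, and the β-lactamase gene with its own promoter for ampicillin selection. Leftover lac region sequences are also present, namely a lacZα fragment, the lac promoter and operator, a CAP binding site and a lacI fragment, along with a partial bom region. These lac elements are backbone remnants rather than functional parts of the payload. The plasmid has no yeast origin or yeast selection marker, so it is maintained only in bacteria and is not itself a yeast expression vector.

The payload is the 82 bp "synth3" terminator, listed under S. pombe and formatted as a type 4 part in the YeastToolkit MoClo grammar. In that scheme, a type 4 part is the terminator placed directly downstream of a coding sequence. Any internal BsaI and BsmBI sites were removed so the part is compatible with Golden Gate assembly, which uses these type IIS enzymes to release parts and join them in a fixed order through defined overhangs. The automated annotation does not label the terminator itself, which probably lies in the unannotated stretch between the lacZα fragment and the lac operator. The plasmid is typically used as a donor in one-pot Golden Gate reactions, where the terminator is combined with promoter and coding-sequence parts to build transcription units for expression in fission yeast and other fungi.
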