Addgene plasmid #216453: pPOM028_P4_tSynth3
Purpose: Synthetic terminator for gene expression in yeasts and fungi. Part type 4 following the YeastToolkit MoClo grammar.
Depositing lab: Tomáš Pluskal. Depositing organization: Institute of Organic Chemistry and Biochemistry, Academy of Sciences of the Czech Republic. Publication: POMBOX: A Fission Yeast Cloning Toolkit for Molecular and Synthetic Biology. Hebra T, Smrckova H, Elkatmis B, Prevorovsky M, Pluskal T. ACS Synth Biol. 2023 Nov 22. doi: 10.1021/acssynbio.3c00529. PubMed 37991801.
Backbone
  Vector backbone: pUC57
  Vector type: Yeast Expression, Synthetic Biology
Growth in bacteria
  Bacterial resistance: Ampicillin, 100 μg/mL
  Growth temperature: 37°C
  Growth strain: DH5alpha
  Copy number: High Copy
Gene/Insert
  Gene/Insert name: Terminator synth3
  Species: S. pombe (fission yeast)
  Insert size (bp): 82
  Mutation: Removal of any BsaI // BsmBI restriction site
  Cloning method: Golden Gate
Terms and licenses: Academic/Nonprofit Terms; Industry Terms: Not Available to Industry
How to cite: pPOM028_P4_tSynth3 was a gift from Tomáš Pluskal (Addgene plasmid # 216453 ; http://n2t.net/addgene:216453 ; RRID:Addgene_216453)
